>Addgene plasmid #103124 | pUC19-Q03LF7 | addgene full sequence | sequence record 201886 | Addgene NGS Result
ACGGTCACAGCTTGTCTGTAAGCGGATGCCGGGAGCAGACAAGCCCGTCAGGGCGCGTCAGCGGGTGTTG
GCGGGTGTCGGGGCTGGCTTAACTATGCGGCATCAGAGCAGATTGTACTGAGAGTGCACCATATGCGGTG
TGAAATACCGCACAGATGCGTAAGGAGAAAATACCGCATCAGGCGCCATTCGCCATTCAGGCTGCGCAAC
TGTTGGGAAGGGCGATCGGTGCGGGCCTCTTCGCTATTACGCCAGCTGGCGAAAGGGGGATGTGCTGCAA
GGCGATTAAGTTGGGTAACGCCAGGGTTTTCCCAGTCACGACGTTGTAAAACGACGGCCAGTGTGCTGTC
TCATCATTTTGGCAAAGAATTCGCGGCCGCCACCATGTCAGATCTTGTCTTGGGCCTGGATATCGGCATA
GGATCTGTCGGCGTTGGCATACTCAACAAGGTCACTGGAGAGATTATCCATAAAAACTCTAGGATCTTTC
CTGCCGCTCAGGCCGAGAACAACTTGGTGCGGAGGACTAACCGGCAAGGCAGACGGCTTGCCCGGCGAAA
AAAGCACCGCAGGGTGAGACTGAATCGCCTTTTCGAAGAGAGTGGGCTTATAACCGACTTCACTAAAATT
AGCATTAACCTTAACCCGTATCAGCTCAGAGTTAAAGGACTGACAGACGAGCTCTCAAACGAGGAGCTTT
TTATTGCCCTGAAAAACATGGTGAAACACAGGGGCATTTCCTACTTGGATGACGCCAGTGACGACGGGAA
CTCCAGCGTGGGCGACTATGCTCAGATCGTGAAAGAGAATAGTAAGCAACTCGAAACTAAGACACCAGGC
CAAATCCAGCTGGAACGCTATCAGACCTATGGACAGCTGCGCGGAGACTTCACAGTGGAGAAAGACGGCA
AGAAGCATAGACTCATTAATGTGTTTCCGACGTCAGCATACCGGTCCGAAGCCCTGCGAATATTGCAGAC
ACAACAGGAGTTCAATCCTCAGATCACCGACGAGTTTATCAATCGGTACCTTGAGATTTTGACCGGGAAG
CGCAAATACTATCATGGGCCAGGCAACGAAAAGTCACGAACCGACTATGGCCGATACCGAACCAGTGGAG
AAACTCTCGACAACATCTTCGGAATCCTGATAGGCAAGTGTACCTTCTACCCAGACGAGTTCCGGGCTGC
CAAGGCAAGTTACACCGCCCAGGAGTTCAATCTGCTGAACGACCTGAATAACCTCACTGTTCCCACAGAA
ACCAAGAAGTTGTCTAAAGAACAGAAAAACCAGATCATCAATTACGTTAAAAACGAAAAGGCCATGGGCC
CCGCTAAACTGTTTAAGTACATAGCGAAATTGCTGTCCTGTGATGTAGCTGACATCAAAGGCTATCGCAT
TGATAAGTCAGGCAAAGCCGAAATCCATACCTTCGAGGCCTACAGAAAGATGAAGACCCTGGAGACACTT
GACATCGAACAAATGGACAGAGAGACACTGGATAAACTTGCCTATGTCCTGACACTCAATACTGAGAGAG
AGGGAATCCAAGAAGCCCTGGAACACGAGTTTGCAGATGGATCTTTCTCACAGAAGCAGGTGGATGAGTT
GGTGCAGTTTCGCAAGGCGAATTCAAGCATTTTTGGGAAGGGCTGGCATAACTTCTCAGTCAAACTGATG
ATGGAGCTCATCCCAGAGTTGTACGAGACTTCAGAGGAGCAAATGACCATATTGACCCGGCTGGGAAAAC
AGAAAACTACTTCTTCCAGCAATAAGACAAAATATATCGATGAGAAACTCCTGACAGAAGAGATCTACAA
TCCTGTGGTGGCTAAATCCGTGCGCCAGGCCATCAAGATCGTCAATGCAGCCATAAAGGAGTACGGCGAC
TTCGATAATATTGTGATAGAAATGGCTCGCGAAACGAACGAGGATGACGAAAAAAAAGCTATTCAGAAGA
TACAGAAGGCTAATAAGGACGAAAAAGACGCGGCGATGCTGAAGGCGGCCAACCAGTATAACGGAAAGGC
CGAGCTGCCGCACTCCGTCTTCCACGGTCACAAACAGCTTGCCACAAAAATCAGGCTGTGGCATCAGCAA
GGCGAACGCTGCCTCTACACAGGCAAAACTATCAGTATACACGATCTGATCAATAACTCCAATCAGTTTG
AGGTCGACCACATCCTGCCCCTCTCCATCACGTTTGACGACTCCCTTGCCAACAAAGTTCTTGTGTACGC
CACCGCTAACCAAGAGAAAGGGCAGCGCACCCCTTACCAGGCCCTGGACTCCATGGATGATGCCTGGTCA
TTCCGGGAACTGAAAGCCTTTGTGCGGGAGTCAAAGACACTCTCTAACAAGAAGAAGGAATACCTGTTGA
CTGAGGAAGACATTAGTAAATTCGATGTCCGGAAGAAGTTCATAGAACGAAATCTGGTGGATACTCGCTA
TGCTTCACGCGTCGTTCTGAACGCCCTGCAGGAGCACTTCCGAGCTCATAAGATTGACACCAAGGTCAGC
GTGGTACGAGGGCAGTTCACATCTCAACTGAGAAGACACTGGGGTATCGAGAAGACGCGAGATACCTATC
ACCACCACGCGGTGGACGCCCTTATAATTGCGGCCTCTTCCCAGCTCAATTTGTGGAAGAAGCAAAAAAA
TACCCTCGTCAGCTACAGTGAAGATCAACTGCTGGACATCGAGACTGGGGAACTCATTTCCGACGACGAA
TATAAAGAGAGTGTCTTCAAAGCCCCATACCAGCATTTCGTGGATACACTGAAGTCCAAGGAGTTCGAGG
ACTCCATCCTGTTCAGTTACCAGGTGGACTCCAAGTTCAATCGGAAAATCTCAGATGCAACCATTTATGC
CACAAGGCAGGCAAAGGTCGGGAAGGATAAAGCCGACGAGACATATGTGCTCGGGAAGATTAAAGACATT
TACACCCAAGACGGGTACGACGCATTCATGAAAATATACAAAAAGGATAAGTCAAAATTTCTGATGTATC
GGCATGATCCACAAACGTTCGAAAAGGTTATTGAACCTATCCTCGAAAATTATCCTAATAAGCAGATCAA
TGAGAAGGGGAAGGAAGTGCCTTGTAACCCTTTTTTGAAATACAAAGAAGAGCACGGCTACATCCGCAAG
TACTCTAAAAAAGGTAACGGCCCTGAGATAAAATCACTGAAGTATTACGACTCTAAACTGGGGAACCATA
TTGACATCACGCCTAAAGATTCCAATAATAAAGTTGTGCTCCAGTCTGTGTCCCCGTGGCGGGCCGACGT
CTACTTCAACAAGACCACTGGAAAATATGAGATCCTGGGGCTTAAATACGCAGATTTGCAGTTCGAAAAA
GGAACAGGAACCTATAAGATATCTCAGGAAAAATACAATGACATTAAAAAGAAGGAGGGGGTCGACTCAG
ACTCAGAATTTAAATTTACCCTTTACAAAAACGATTTGTTGCTCGTTAAAGATACAGAAACCAAGGAGCA
GCAGCTGTTCCGGTTTCTGTCCAGAACAATGCCAAAACAGAAACACTACGTCGAGTTGAAACCTTACGAC
AAACAGAAATTCGAGGGGGGGGAGGCCCTCATCAAAGTCCTCGGAAACGTGGCCAACTCCGGCCAGTGTA
AAAAAGGACTGGGGAAGAGTAATATCAGCATATATAAGGTCAGGACTGATGTGCTCGGCAATCAGCATAT
TATCAAGAACGAGGGGGATAAACCAAAACTCGACTTTAGCAGGGCTGACCCCAAGAAGAAGAGGAAGGTG
AGGTCCATGGTCATAGCTGTTTCCTGTGTGAAATTGTTATCCGCTCACAATTCCACACAACATACGAGCC
GGAAGCATAAAGTGTAAAGCCTGGGGTGCCTAATGAGTGAGCTAACTCACATTAATTGCGTTGCGCTCAC
TGCCCGCTTTCCAGTCGGGAAACCTGTCGTGCCAGCTGCATTAATGAATCGGCCAACGCGCGGGGAGAGG
CGGTTTGCGTATTGGGCGCTCTTCCGCTTCCTCGCTCACTGACTCGCTGCGCTCGGTCGTTCGGCTGCGT
CTTCCGCTTCCTCGCTCACTGACTCGCTGCGCTCGGTCGTTCGGCTGCGGCGAGCGGTATCAGCTCACTC
AAAGGCGGTAATACGGTTATCCACAGAATCAGGGGATAACGCAGGAAAGAACATGTGAGCAAAAGGCCAG
CAAAAGGCCAGGAACCGTAAAAAGGCCGCGTTGCTGGCGTTTTTCCATAGGCTCCGCCCCCCTGACGAGC
ATCACAAAAATCGACGCTCAAGTCAGAGGTGGCGAAACCCGACAGGACTATAAAGATACCAGGCGTTTCC
CCCTGGAAGCTCCCTCGTGCGCTCTCCTGTTCCGACCCTGCCGCTTACCGGATACCTGTCCGCCTTTCTC
CCTTCGGGAAGCGTGGCGCTTTCTCATAGCTCACGCTGTAGGTATCTCAGTTCGGTGTAGGTCGTTCGCT
CCAAGCTGGGCTGTGTGCACGAACCCCCCGTTCAGCCCGACCGCTGCGCCTTATCCGGTAACTATCGTCT
TGAGTCCAACCCGGTAAGACACGACTTATCGCCACTGGCAGCAGCCACTGGTAACAGGATTAGCAGAGCG
AGGTATGTAGGCGGTGCTACAGAGTTCTTGAAGTGGTGGCCTAACTACGGCTACACTAGAAGAACAGTAT
TTGGTATCTGCGCTCTGCTGAAGCCAGTTACCTTCGGAAAAAGAGTTGGTAGCTCTTGATCCGGCAAACA
AACCACCGCTGGTAGCGGTGGTTTTTTTGTTTGCAAGCAGCAGATTACGCGCAGAAAAAAAGGATCTCAA
GAAGATCCTTTGATCTTTTCTACGGGGTCTGACGCTCAGTGGAACGAAAACTCACGTTAAGGGATTTTGG
TCATGAGATTATCAAAAAGGATCTTCACCTAGATCCTTTTAAATTAAAAATGAAGTTTTAAATCAATCTA
AAGTATATATGAGTAAACTTGGTCTGACAGTTACCAATGCTTAATCAGTGAGGCACCTATCTCAGCGATC
TGTCTATTTCGTTCATCCATAGTTGCCTGACTCCCCGTCGTGTAGATAACTACGATACGGGAGGGCTTAC
CATCTGGCCCCAGTGCTGCAATGATACCGCGAGACCCACGCTCACCGGCTCCAGATTTATCAGCAATAAA
CCAGCCAGCCGGAAGGGCCGAGCGCAGAAGTGGTCCTGCAACTTTATCCGCCTCCATCCAGTCTATTAAT
TGTTGCCGGGAAGCTAGAGTAAGTAGTTCGCCAGTTAATAGTTTGCGCAACGTTGTTGCCATTGCTACAG
GCATCGTGGTGTCACGCTCGTCGTTTGGTATGGCTTCATTCAGCTCCGGTTCCCAACGATCAAGGCGAGT
TACATGATCCCCCATGTTGTGCAAAAAAGCGGTTAGCTCCTTCGGTCCTCCGATCGTTGTCAGAAGTAAG
TTGGCCGCAGTGTTATCACTCATGGTTATGGCAGCACTGCATAATTCTCTTACTGTCATGCCATCCGTAA
GATGCTTTTCTGTGACTGGTGAGTACTCAACCAAGTCATTCTGAGAATAGTGTATGCGGCGACCGAGTTG
CTCTTGCCCGGCGTCAATACGGGATAATACCGCGCCACATAGCAGAACTTTAAAAGTGCTCATCATTGGA
AAACGTTCTTCGGGGCGAAAACTCTCAAGGATCTTACCGCTGTTGAGATCCAGTTCGATGTAACCCACTC
GTGCACCCAACTGATCTTCAGCATCTTTTACTTTCACCAGCGTTTCTGGGTGAGCAAAAACAGGAAGGCA
AAATGCCGCAAAAAAGGGAATAAGGGCGACACGGAAATGTTGAATACTCATACTCTTCCTTTTTCAATAT
TATTGAAGCATTTATCAGGGTTATTGTCTCATGAGCGGATACATATTTGAATGTATTTAGAAAAATAAAC
AAATAGGGGTTCCGCGCACATTTCCCCGAAAAGTGCCACCTGACGTCTAAGAAACCATTATTATCATGAC
ATTAACCTATAAAAATAGGCGTATCACGAGGCCCTTTCGTCTCGCGCGTTTCGGTGATGACGGTGAAAAC
CTCTGACACATGCAGCTCCCGGAG
Features (pLannotate 1.2.2; 12 found; start..end, strand, type, name):
     84..183     +  misc_feature   bom (fragment): basis of mobility region from pBR322
    189..343     -  CDS            lacZα (fragment): LacZα fragment of β-galactosidase; lacZ fragment
    385..3747    +  CDS            cas9-1: CAS9A_STRTD - Also known as csn1. Experimental evidence at protein level: Swiss-Prot protein existence level 1. CRISPR (clustered regularly interspaced short palindromic repeat) is an adaptive immune system that provides protection against mobile genetic elements (viruses, transposable elements and conjugative plasmids). CRISPR clusters contain spacers, sequences complementary to antecedent mobile elements, and target invading nucleic acids. CRISPR clusters are transcribed and processed into CRISPR RNA (crRNA). In type II CRISPR systems correct processing of pre-crRNA requires a trans- encoded
   3814..3830    -  protein_bind   lac operator: The lac repressor binds to the lac operator to inhibit transcription in E. coli. This inhibition can be relieved by adding lactose or isopropyl-β-D-thiogalactopyranoside (IPTG). lac repressor encoded by lacI
   3838..3868    -  promoter       lac promoter: promoter for the E. coli lac operon
   3883..3904    -  protein_bind   CAP binding site: CAP binding activates transcription in the presence of cAMP. E. coli catabolite activator protein
   3917..4009    -  CDS            lacI (fragment): lac repressor; lacI; The lac repressor binds to the lac operator to inhibit transcription in E. coli. This inhibition can be relieved by adding lactose or isopropyl-β-D-thiogalactopyranoside (IPTG).
   4011..4059    -  rep_origin     RSF ori (fragment): Plasmids containing the RSF 1030 origin of replication can be propagated in E. coli cells that contain additional plasmids with compatible origins.
   4242..4830    -  rep_origin     ori: high-copy-number ColE1/pMB1/pBR322/pUC origin of replication
   5001..5861    -  CDS            AmpR: β-lactamase; bla; confers resistance to ampicillin, carbenicillin, and related antibiotics
   5862..5966    -  promoter       AmpR promoter: bla
   6061..6096    +  CDS            rop (fragment): Rop protein, which maintains plasmids at low copy number; rop
