[The description below was written by a language model from this plasmid's Addgene catalogue record and pLannotate feature annotations shown in this document.]
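Description:
pUC19-Q03LF7 is a bacterial cloning plasmid of about 6.1 kb that stores a synthetic Cas9 gene as a sequence template rather than as an expression construct. The backbone is pUC19, which is maintained at high copy number in E. coli through the ColE1/pMB1-type pUC origin and selected with ampicillin through the β-lactamase gene (AmpR) and its native promoter. The short bom, rop, lacI and RSF ori hits in the automated annotation are only fragments. They most likely reflect residual homology in the pUC backbone and are not functional elements.

The insert is a coding sequence of roughly 3.36 kb for the Cas9 protein with the identifier Q03LF7, from Nitrobacter hamburgensis strain X14, recoded for human codon usage and placed in the vector by Gibson assembly. The annotation software labels this open reading frame as cas9-1 by similarity to a Streptococcus thermophilus Cas9 entry. That label is a homology match, and the catalogue record gives Nitrobacter as the source. The gene interrupts the lacZα region, of which only a fragment remains on one side. The lac promoter, lac operator and CAP binding site lie on the other side and are annotated on the strand opposite to the Cas9 reading frame, so they are not positioned to drive sense transcription of the gene. No mammalian promoter, polyadenylation signal, nuclear localisation signal, epitope tag or guide RNA cassette is annotated.

The plasmid therefore serves as a sequence-verified source of a human codon-optimised Cas9 orthologue, suitable for amplification or subcloning into expression vectors. It comes from work on high-throughput assembly of multiple cas9 gene variants from tiled, sequence-verified oligonucleotides.
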