Addgene plasmid #103124: pUC19-Q03LF7
Purpose: Cas9 coding gene template with optimized sequence for human codon usage
Depositing lab: Duhee Bang. Depositing organization: Yonsei University. Publication: High-throughput construction of multiple cas9 gene variants via assembly of high-depth tiled and sequence-verified oligonucleotides. Cho N, Seo HN, Ryu T, Kwon E, Huh S, Noh J, Yeom H, Hwang B, Ha H, Lee JH, Kwon S, Bang D. Nucleic Acids Res. 2018 May 18;46(9):e55. doi: 10.1093/nar/gky112. PubMed 29529247.
Backbone
  Vector backbone: pUC19
  Backbone manufacturer: NEB(New England Biolabs)
  Vector type: CRISPR ; Cloning vector
Growth in bacteria
  Bacterial resistance: Ampicillin, 100 μg/mL
  Growth temperature: 37°C
  Growth strain: DH5alpha
  Copy number: High Copy
Gene/Insert
  Gene/Insert name: Q03LF7(Cas9 coding gene from Nitrobacter hamburgensis (strain X14 / DSM 10229))
  Insert size (bp): 3364
  Mutation: human codon-optimized
  Cloning method: Gibson Cloning
  Sequencing primers: 5′ gctgcaaggcgattaagttg; 3′ cggctcgtatgttgtgtgg
Terms and licenses: Academic/Nonprofit Terms; Industry Terms: Not Available to Industry
How to cite: pUC19-Q03LF7 was a gift from Duhee Bang (Addgene plasmid # 103124 ; http://n2t.net/addgene:103124 ; RRID:Addgene_103124)
