>Addgene plasmid #103124 | pUC19-Q03LF7 | depositor partial sequence | sequence record 195285 | Q03LF7
ATGTCAGATCTTGTCTTGGGCCTGGATATCGGCATAGGATCTGTCGGCGTTGGCATACTCAACAAGGTCA
CTGGAGAGATTATCCATAAAAACTCTAGGATCTTTCCTGCCGCTCAGGCCGAGAACAACTTGGTGCGGAG
GACTAACCGGCAAGGCAGACGGCTTGCCCGGCGAAAAAAGCACCGCAGGGTGAGACTGAATCGCCTTTTC
GAAGAGAGTGGGCTTATAACCGACTTCACTAAAATTAGCATTAACCTTAACCCGTATCAGCTCAGAGTTA
AAGGACTGACAGACGAGCTCTCAAACGAGGAGCTTTTTATTGCCCTGAAAAACATGGTGAAACACAGGGG
CATTTCCTACTTGGATGACGCCAGTGACGACGGGAACTCCAGCGTGGGCGACTATGCTCAGATCGTGAAA
GAGAATAGTAAGCAACTCGAAACTAAGACACCAGGCCAAATCCAGCTGGAACGCTATCAGACCTATGGAC
AGCTGCGCGGAGACTTCACAGTGGAGAAAGACGGCAAGAAGCATAGACTCATTAATGTGTTTCCGACGTC
AGCATACCGGTCCGAAGCCCTGCGAATATTGCAGACACAACAGGAGTTCAATCCTCAGATCACCGACGAG
TTTATCAATCGGTACCTTGAGATTTTGACCGGGAAGCGCAAATACTATCATGGGCCAGGCAACGAAAAGT
CACGAACCGACTATGGCCGATACCGAACCAGTGGAGAAACTCTCGACAACATCTTCGGAATCCTGATAGG
CAAGTGTACCTTCTACCCAGACGAGTTCCGGGCTGCCAAGGCAAGTTACACCGCCCAGGAGTTCAATCTG
CTGAACGACCTGAATAACCTCACTGTTCCCACAGAAACCAAGAAGTTGTCTAAAGAACAGAAAAACCAGA
TCATCAATTACGTTAAAAACGAAAAGGCCATGGGCCCCGCTAAACTGTTTAAGTACATAGCGAAATTGCT
GTCCTGTGATGTAGCTGACATCAAAGGCTATCGCATTGATAAGTCAGGCAAAGCCGAAATCCATACCTTC
GAGGCCTACAGAAAGATGAAGACCCTGGAGACACTTGACATCGAACAAATGGACAGAGAGACACTGGATA
AACTTGCCTATGTCCTGACACTCAATACTGAGAGAGAGGGAATCCAAGAAGCCCTGGAACACGAGTTTGC
AGATGGATCTTTCTCACAGAAGCAGGTGGATGAGTTGGTGCAGTTTCGCAAGGCGAATTCAAGCATTTTT
GGGAAGGGCTGGCATAACTTCTCAGTCAAACTGATGATGGAGCTCATCCCAGAGTTGTACGAGACTTCAG
AGGAGCAAATGACCATATTGACCCGGCTGGGAAAACAGAAAACTACTTCTTCCAGCAATAAGACAAAATA
TATCGATGAGAAACTCCTGACAGAAGAGATCTACAATCCTGTGGTGGCTAAATCCGTGCGCCAGGCCATC
AAGATCGTCAATGCAGCCATAAAGGAGTACGGCGACTTCGATAATATTGTGATAGAAATGGCTCGCGAAA
CGAACGAGGATGACGAAAAAAAAGCTATTCAGAAGATACAGAAGGCTAATAAGGACGAAAAAGACGCGGC
GATGCTGAAGGCGGCCAACCAGTATAACGGAAAGGCCGAGCTGCCGCACTCCGTCTTCCACGGTCACAAA
CAGCTTGCCACAAAAATCAGGCTGTGGCATCAGCAAGGCGAACGCTGCCTCTACACAGGCAAAACTATCA
GTATACACGATCTGATCAATAACTCCAATCAGTTTGAGGTCGACCACATCCTGCCCCTCTCCATCACGTT
TGACGACTCCCTTGCCAACAAAGTTCTTGTGTACGCCACCGCTAACCAAGAGAAAGGGCAGCGCACCCCT
TACCAGGCCCTGGACTCCATGGATGATGCCTGGTCATTCCGGGAACTGAAAGCCTTTGTGCGGGAGTCAA
AGACACTCTCTAACAAGAAGAAGGAATACCTGTTGACTGAGGAAGACATTAGTAAATTCGATGTCCGGAA
GAAGTTCATAGAACGAAATCTGGTGGATACTCGCTATGCTTCACGCGTCGTTCTGAACGCCCTGCAGGAG
CACTTCCGAGCTCATAAGATTGACACCAAGGTCAGCGTGGTACGAGGGCAGTTCACATCTCAACTGAGAA
GACACTGGGGTATCGAGAAGACGCGAGATACCTATCACCACCACGCGGTGGACGCCCTTATAATTGCGGC
CTCTTCCCAGCTCAATTTGTGGAAGAAGCAAAAAAATACCCTCGTCAGCTACAGTGAAGATCAACTGCTG
GACATCGAGACTGGGGAACTCATTTCCGACGACGAATATAAAGAGAGTGTCTTCAAAGCCCCATACCAGC
ATTTCGTGGATACACTGAAGTCCAAGGAGTTCGAGGACTCCATCCTGTTCAGTTACCAGGTGGACTCCAA
GTTCAATCGGAAAATCTCAGATGCAACCATTTATGCCACAAGGCAGGCAAAGGTCGGGAAGGATAAAGCC
GACGAGACATATGTGCTCGGGAAGATTAAAGACATTTACACCCAAGACGGGTACGACGCATTCATGAAAA
TATACAAAAAGGATAAGTCAAAATTTCTGATGTATCGGCATGATCCACAAACGTTCGAAAAGGTTATTGA
ACCTATCCTCGAAAATTATCCTAATAAGCAGATCAATGAGAAGGGGAAGGAAGTGCCTTGTAACCCTTTT
TTGAAATACAAAGAAGAGCACGGCTACATCCGCAAGTACTCTAAAAAAGGTAACGGCCCTGAGATAAAAT
CACTGAAGTATTACGACTCTAAACTGGGGAACCATATTGACATCACGCCTAAAGATTCCAATAATAAAGT
TGTGCTCCAGTCTGTGTCCCCGTGGCGGGCCGACGTCTACTTCAACAAGACCACTGGAAAATATGAGATC
CTGGGGCTTAAATACGCAGATTTGCAGTTCGAAAAAGGAACAGGAACCTATAAGATATCTCAGGAAAAAT
ACAATGACATTAAAAAGAAGGAGGGGGTCGACTCAGACTCAGAATTTAAATTTACCCTTTACAAAAACGA
TTTGTTGCTCGTTAAAGATACAGAAACCAAGGAGCAGCAGCTGTTCCGGTTTCTGTCCAGAACAATGCCA
AAACAGAAACACTACGTCGAGTTGAAACCTTACGACAAACAGAAATTCGAGGGGGGGGAGGCCCTCATCA
AAGTCCTCGGAAACGTGGCCAACTCCGGCCAGTGTAAAAAAGGACTGGGGAAGAGTAATATCAGCATATA
TAAGGTCAGGACTGATGTGCTCGGCAATCAGCATATTATCAAGAACGAGGGGGATAAACCAAAACTCGAC
TTT
